>Addgene plasmid #154667 | pEPYC1CB0322 | depositor full sequence | sequence record 299597 | pEPYC1CB0322 sequence 7322 bps
GCAATTGTCTTCTGCACGAAGTGGTTTAAACTATCAGTGTTTGACAGGATATATTGGCGGGTAAACCTAA
GAGAAAAGAGCGTTTATTAGAATAATCGGATATTTAAAAGGGCGTGAAAAGGTTTATCCGTTCGTCCATT
TGTATGTGCATGCCAACCACAGGGTTCCCCAGATCAGGCGCTGGCTGCTGAACCCCCAGCCGGAACTGAC
CCCACAAGGCCCTAGCGTTTGCAATGCACCAGGTCATCATTGACCCAGGCGTGTTCCACCAGGCCGCTGC
CTCGCAACTCTTCGCAGGCTTCGCCGACCTGCTCGCGCCACTTCTTCACGCGGGTGGAATCCGATCCGCA
CATGAGGCGGAAGGTTTCCAGCTTGAGCGGGTACGGCTCCCGGTGCGAGCTGAAATAGTCGAACATCCGT
CGGGCCGTCGGCGACAGCTTGCGGTACTTCTCCCATATGAATTTCGTGTAGTGGTCGCCAGCAAACAGCA
CGACGATTTCCTCGTCGATCAGGACCTGGCAACGGGACGTTTTCTTGCCACGGTCCAGGACGCGGAAGCG
GTGCAGCAGCGACACCGATTCCAGGTGCCCAACGCGGTCGGACGTGAAGCCCATCGCCGTCGCCTGTAGG
CGCGACAGGCATTCCTCGGCCTTCGTGTAATACCGGCCATTGATCGACCAGCCCAGGTCCTGGCAAAGCT
CGTAGAACGTGAAGGTGATCGGCTCGCCGATAGGGGTGCGCTTCGCGTACTCCAACACCTGCTGCCACAC
CAGTTCGTCATCGTCGGCCCGCAGCTCGACGCCGGTGTAGGTGATCTTCACGTCCTTGTTGACGTGGAAA
ATGACCTTGTTTTGCAGCGCCTCGCGCGGGATTTTCTTGTTGCGCGTGGTGAACAGGGCAGAGCGGGCCG
TGTCGTTTGGCATCGCTCGCATCGTGTCCGGCCACGGCGCAATATCGAACAAGGAAAGCTGCATTTCCTT
GATCTGCTGCTTCGTGTGTTTCAGCAACGCGGCCTGCTTGGCCTCGCTGACCTGTTTTGCCAGGTCCTCG
CCGGCGGTTTTTCGCTTCTTGGTCGTCATAGTTCCTCGCGTGTCGATGGTCATCGACTTCGCCAAACCTG
CCGCCTCCTGTTCAAGACGACGCGAACGCTCCACGGCGGCCGATGGCGCGGGCAGGGCAGGGGGAGCCAG
TTGCACGCTGTCGCGCTCGATCTTGGCCGTAGCTTGCTGGACCATCGAGCCGACGGACTGGAAGGTTTCG
CGGGGCGCACGCATGACGGTGCGGCTTGCGATGGTTTCGGCATCCTCGGCGGAAAACCCCGCGTCGATCA
GTTCTTGCCTGTATGCCTTCCGGTCAAACGTCCGATTCATTCACCCTCCTTGCGGGATTGCCCCGACTCA
CGCCGGGGCAATGTGCCCTTATTCCTGATTTGACCCGCCTGGTGCCTTGGTGTCCAGATAATCCACCTTA
TCGGCAATGAAGTCGGTCCCGTAGACCGTCTGGCCGTCCTTCTCGTACTTGGTATTCCGAATCTTGCCCT
GCACGAATACCAGCGACCCCTTGCCCAAATACTTGCCGTGGGCCTCGGCCTGAGAGCCAAAACACTTGAT
GCGGAAGAAGTCGGTGCGCTCCTGCTTGTCGCCGGCATCGTTGCGCCACATCTAGGATCTGCCAGGAACC
GTAAAAAGGCCGCGTTGCTGGCGTTTTTCCATAGGCTCCGCCCCCCTGACGAGCATCACAAAAATCGACG
CTCAAGTCAGAGGTGGCGAAACCCGACAGGACTATAAAGATACCAGGCGTTTCCCCCTGGAAGCTCCCTC
GTGCGCTCTCCTGTTCCGACCCTGCCGCTTACCGGATACCTGTCCGCCTTTCTCCCTTCGGGAAGCGTGG
CGCTTTCTCATAGCTCACGCTGTAGGTATCTCAGTTCGGTGTAGGTCGTTCGCTCCAAGCTGGGCTGTGT
GCACGAACCCCCCGTTCAGCCCGACCGCTGCGCCTTATCCGGTAACTATCGTCTTGAGTCCAACCCGGTA
AGACACGACTTATCGCCACTGGCAGCAGCCACTGGTAACAGGATTAGCAGAGCGAGGTATGTAGGCGGTG
CTACAGAGTTCTTGAAGTGGTGGCCTAACTACGGCTACACTAGAAGAACAGTATTTGGTATCTGCGCTCT
GCTGAAGCCAGTTACCTTCGGAAAAAGAGTTGGTAGCTCTTGATCCGGCAAACAAACCACCGCTGGTAGC
GGTGGTTTTTTTGTTTGCAAGCAGCAGATTACGCGCAGAAAAAAAGGATCTCAAGAAGATCCTTTGATCT
TTTCTACGGGGTCTGACGCTCAGTGGAACGAAAACTCACGTTAAGGGATTTTGGTCATGAGATTATCAAA
AAGGATCTTCACCTAGATCCTTTTAAATTAAAAATGAAGTTTTAAATCAATCTAAAGTATATATGAGTAA
ACTTGGTCTGACAGTTACCAATGCTTAATCAGTGAGGCACCTATCTCAGCGATCTGTCTATTTCGTTCAT
CCATAGTTGCCTGACTCCCCGTCGTGTAGATAACTACGATACGGGAGGGCTTACCATCTGGCCCCAGTGC
TGCAATGATACCGCGAGAACCACGCTCACCGGCTCCAGATTTATCAGCAATAAACCAGCCAGCCGGAAGG
GCCGAGCGCAGAAGTGGTCCTGCAACTTTATCCGCCTCCATCCAGTCTATTAATTGTTGCCGGGAAGCTA
GAGTAAGTAGTTCGCCAGTTAATAGTTTGCGCAACGTTGTTGCCATTGCTACAGGCATCGTGGTGTCACG
CTCGTCGTTTGGTATGGCTTCATTCAGCTCCGGTTCCCAACGATCAAGGCGAGTTACATGATCCCCCATG
TTGTGCAAAAAAGCGGTTAGCTCCTTCGGTCCTCCGATCGTTGTCAGAAGTAAGTTGGCCGCAGTGTTAT
CACTCATGGTTATGGCAGCACTGCATAATTCTCTTACTGTCATGCCATCCGTAAGATGCTTTTCTGTGAC
TGGTGAGTACTCAACCAAGTCATTCTGAGAATAGTGTATGCGGCGACCGAGTTGCTCTTGCCCGGCGTCA
ATACGGGATAATACCGCGCCACATAGCAGAACTTTAAAAGTGCTCATCATTGGAAAACGTTCTTCGGGGC
GAAAACTCTCAAGGATCTTACCGCTGTTGAGATCCAGTTCGATGTAACCCACTCGTGCACCCAACTGATC
TTCAGCATCTTTTACTTTCACCAGCGTTTCTGGGTGAGCAAAAACAGGAAGGCAAAATGCCGCAAAAAAG
GGAATAAGGGCGACACGGAAATGTTGAATACTCATACTCTTCCTTTTTCAATATTATTGAAGCATTTATC
AAGGTTATTGTCTCATGAGCGGATACATATTTGAATGTATTTAGAAAAATAAACAAATAGGGGTTCCGCG
CACGAATTGGCCAGCGCTGCCATTTTTGGGGTGAGGCCGTTCGCGGCCGAGGGGCGCAGCCCCTGGGGGG
ATGGGAGGCCCGCGTTAGCGGGCCGGGAGGGTTCGAGAAGGGGGGGCACCCCCCTTCGGCGTGCGCGGTC
ACGCGCACAGGGCGCAGCCCTGGTTAAAAACAAGGTTTATAAATATTGGTTTAAAAGCAGGTTAAAAGAC
AGGTTAGCGGTGGCCGAAAAACGGGCGGAAACCCTTGCAAATGCTGGATTTTCTGCCTGTGGACAGCCCC
TCAAATGTCAATAGGTGCGCCCCTCATCTGTCAGCACTCTGCCCCTCAAGTGTCAAGGATCGCGCCCCTC
ATCTGTCAGTAGTCGCGCCCCTCAAGTGTCAATACCGCAGGGCACTTATCCCCAGGCTTGTCCACATCAT
CTGTGGGAAACTCGCGTAAAATCAGGCGTTTTCGCCGATTTGCGAGGCTGGCCAGCTCCACGTCGCCGGC
CGAAATCGAGCCTGCCCCTCATCTGTCAACGCCGCGCCGGGTGAGTCGGCCCCTCAAGTGTCAACGTCCG
CCCCTCATCTGTCAGTGAGGGCCAAGTTTTCCGCGAGGTATCCACAACGCCGGCGGCCGCGGTGTCTCGC
ACACGGCTTCGACGGCGTTTCTGGCGCGTTTGCAGGGCCATAGACGGCCGCCAGCCCAGCGGCGAGGGCA
ACCAGCCCGGTGAGCGTCGCAAAGGAGATCCTGATCTGACTGATGGGCTGCCTGTATCGAGTGGTGATTT
TGTGCCGAGCTGCCGGTCGGGGAGCTGTTGGCTGGCTGGTGGCAGGATATATTGTGGTGTAAACAAATTG
ACGCTTAGACAACTTAATAACACATTGCGGACGTTTTTAATGTACTGGGGTGGATGCAGTGGGCCCCACT
CTGTGAAGACAATGCCGAATTCGGATCCGGAGGTCAACATGGTGGAGCACGACACTCTGGTCTACTCCAA
AAATGTCAAAGATACAGTCTCAGAAGATCAAAGGGCTATTGAGACAGGATAATTTCGGGAAACCTCCTCG
GATTCCATTGCCCAGCTATCTGTCACTTCATCGAAAGGACAGTAGAAAAGGAAGGTGGCTCCTACAAATG
CCATCATTGCGATAAAGGAAAGGCTATCATTCAAGATCTCTCTGCCGACAGTGGTCCCAAAGATGGACCC
CCACCCACGAGGAGCATCGTGGAAAAAGAAGAGGTTCCAACCACGTCTACAAAGCAAGTGGATTGATGTG
ACATCTCCACTGACGTAAGGGATGACGCACAATCCCACTATCCTTCGCAAGACCCTTCCTCTATATAAGG
AAGTTCATTTCATTTGGAGAGGACACGCTACTGTATTTTTACAACAATTACCAACAACAACAAACAACAA
ACAACATTACAATTACTATTTACAATTACAATGGAGGACGCCAAAAACATAAAGAAAGGCCCGGCGCCAT
TCTATCCGCTGGAAGATGGAACCGCTGGAGAGCAACTGCATAAGGCTATGAAGAGATACGCCCTGGTTCC
TGGAACAATTGCTTTTACAGATGCACATATCGAGGTGGACATCACTTACGCTGAGTACTTCGAAATGTCC
GTTCGGTTGGCAGAAGCTATGAAACGATATGGGCTGAATACAAATCACAGAATCGTCGTATGCAGTGAAA
ACTCTCTTCAATTCTTTATGCCGGTGTTGGGCGCGTTATTTATCGGAGTTGCAGTTGCGCCCGCGAACGA
CATTTATAATGAACGTGAATTGCTCAACAGTATGGGCATTTCGCAGCCTACCGTGGTGTTCGTTTCCAAA
AAGGGGTTGCAAAAAATTTTGAACGTGCAAAAAAAGCTCCCAATCATCCAAAAAATTATTATCATGGATT
CTAAAACGGATTACCAGGGATTTCAGTCGATGTACACGTTCGTCACATCTCATCTACCTCCCGGTTTTAA
TGAATACGATTTTGTGCCAGAGTCCTTCGATAGGGACAAGACAATTGCACTGATCATGAACTCCTCTGGA
TCTACTGGTCTGCCTAAAGGTGTCGCTCTGCCTCATAGAACTGCCTGCGTGAGATTCTCGCATGCCAGAG
ATCCTATTTTTGGCAATCAAATCATTCCGGATACTGCGATTTTAAGTGTTGTTCCATTCCATCACGGTTT
TGGAATGTTTACTACACTCGGATATTTGATATGTGGATTTCGAGTCGTCTTAATGTATAGATTTGAAGAA
GAACTGTTTCTGAGGAGCCTTCAGGATTACAAGATTCAAAGTGCGCTGCTGGTGCCAACCCTATTCTCCT
TCTTCGCCAAAAGCACTCTGATTGACAAATACGATTTATCTAATTTACACGAAATTGCTTCTGGTGGCGC
TCCCCTCTCTAAGGAAGTCGGGGAAGCGGTTGCCAAGAGGTTCCATCTGCCAGGTATCAGGCAAGGATAT
GGGCTCACTGAGACTACATCAGCTATTCTGATTACACCCGAGGGGGATGATAAACCGGGCGCGGTCGGTA
AAGTTGTTCCATTTTTTGAAGCGAAGGTTGTGGATCTGGATACCGGGAAAACGCTGGGCGTTAATCAAAG
AGGCGAACTGTGTGTGAGAGGTCCTATGATTATGTCCGGTTATGTAAACAATCCGGAAGCGACCAACGCC
TTGATTGACAAGGATGGATGGCTACATTCTGGAGACATAGCTTACTGGGACGAGGACGAACACTTCTTCA
TCGTTGACCGCCTGAAGTCTCTGATTAAGTACAAAGGCTATCAGGTGGCTCCCGCTGAATTGGAATCCAT
CTTGCTCCAACACCCCAACATCTTCGACGCAGGTGTCGCAGGTCTGCCCGACGATGACGCCGGTGAACTT
CCCGCCGCCGTTGTTGTTTTGGAGCACGGAAAGACGATGACGGAAAAAGAGATCGTGGATTACGTCGCCA
GTCAAGTAACAACCGCGAAAAAGTTGCGCGGAGGAGTTGTGTTTGTGGACGAAGTACCGAAAGGTCTTAC
CGGAAAACTCGACGCAAGAAAAATCAGAGAGATCCTCATAAAGGCCAAGAAGGGCGGAAAGATCGCCGTG
GGTTCGGATTATAAGGACCATGACGGAGACTATAAGGACCATGACCTCGACGCTGCAGCAGCGGATTATA
AGGACGATGACGATAAGTGAGCTTGTCCTGCTTTAATGAGATATGCGAGAAGCCTATGATCGCATGATAT
TTGCTTTCAATTCTGTTGTGCACGTTGTAAAAAACCTGAGCATGTGTAGCTCAGATCCTTACCGCCGGTT
TCGGTTCATTCTAATGAATATATCACCCGTTACTATCGTATTTTTATGAATAATATTCTCCGTTCAATTT
ACTGATTGTACCCTACTACTTATATGTACAATATTAAAATGAAAACAATATATTGTGCTGAATAGGTTTA
TAGCGACATCTATGATAGAGCGCCACAATAACAAACAATTGCGTTTTATTATTACAAATCCAATTTTAAA
AAAAGCGGCAGAACCGGTCAAACCTAAAAGACTGATTACATAAATCTTATTCAAATTTCAAAAGTGCCCC
AGGGGCTAGTATCTACGACACACCGAGCGGCGAACTAATAACGCTCACTGAAGGGAACTCCGGTTCCCCG
CCGGCGCGCATGGGTGAGATTCCTTGAAGTTGAGTATTGGCCGTCCGCTCTACCGAAAGTTACGGGCACC
ATTCAACCCGGTCCAGCACGGCGGCCGGGTAACCGACTTGCTGCCCCGAGAATTATGCAGCATTTTTTTG
GTGTATGTGGGCCCCAAATGAAGTGCAGGTCAAACCTTGACAGTGACGACAAATCGTTGGGCGGGTCCAG
GGCGAATTTTGCGACAACATGTCGAGGCTCAGCAGGACCGCT
Features (pLannotate 1.2.2; 14 found; start..end, strand, type, name):
     42..66      +  misc_feature   RB T-DNA repeat: right border repeat from nopaline C58 T-DNA
    178..198     -  CDS            TetR (fragment): tetracycline resistance regulatory protein; tetR
    225..1370    -  CDS            trfA: TRFA_ECOLX - Experimental evidence at protein level: Swiss-Prot protein existence level 1. Also involved in plasmid copy number control, promoting intermolecular coupling of protein bound iterons at oriV, which inhibits replication initiation. From Escherichia coli.
   1706..2294    -  rep_origin     ori: high-copy-number ColE1/pMB1/pBR322/pUC origin of replication
   2465..3325    -  CDS            AmpR: β-lactamase; bla; confers resistance to ampicillin, carbenicillin, and related antibiotics
   3326..3430    -  promoter       AmpR promoter: bla
   3517..4148    -  rep_origin     oriV: incP origin of replication
   4240..4264    +  misc_feature   LB T-DNA repeat: left border repeat from nopaline C58 T-DNA
   4373..4456    +  CDS            IBMP_CAMVB (fragment): Experimental evidence at protein level: Swiss-Prot protein existence level 1. Enhances the ribosomal termination-reinitiation event leading to the translation of major open reading frames on the polycistronic viral RNAs. From Cauliflower mosaic virus (strain Bari 1) (CaMV).
   4456..4785    +  promoter       CaMV 35S promoter: strong constitutive promoter from cauliflower mosaic virus
   4737..4783    +  promoter       minimal CaMV 35S promoter: minimal 35S promoter from cauliflower mosaic virus
   4804..4859    +  misc_feature   TMV Ω: translational enhancer from the tobacco mosaic virus 5'-leader sequence (Gallie et al., 1988)
   4861..6510    +  CDS            luciferase: firefly luciferase; luc+; enhanced luc+ version of the luciferase gene
   6608..7315    +  terminator     OCS terminator: octopine synthase terminator
