[The description below was written by a language model from this plasmid's Addgene catalogue record and pLannotate feature annotations shown in this document.]
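Description:
pEPYC1CB0322 is a MoClo (Golden Gate modular cloning) Level 1 construct built in the pICH47732 acceptor backbone and classed as a synthetic biology vector. The backbone is a binary-type plasmid. Nopaline C58 left and right T-DNA border repeats flank the cargo, so the cassette can be delivered to plant cells by Agrobacterium. Outside the borders lie the broad-host-range incP oriV with its trfA replication initiator gene, and a high-copy ColE1/pUC-type origin for propagation in E. coli. Selection in bacteria is by ampicillin resistance from a β-lactamase gene under its native bla promoter. A short TetR fragment is also annotated and appears to be a backbone remnant. The transcription unit was assembled using BsaI sites, which were destroyed during cloning, as is usual for Type IIS assembly.

The payload between the borders is a single firefly luciferase expression cassette, recorded as 35s(ΔC2H2+)::TMV::LucF::Flag::ocsT. A variant of the cauliflower mosaic virus 35S promoter, including its minimal core region, drives transcription. The "ΔC2H2+" label suggests a modification relating to C2H2-type transcription factor binding sequences, but the record does not spell out the exact change. The tobacco mosaic virus Ω leader follows as a translational enhancer, then the luc+ firefly luciferase coding sequence. The insert name indicates a C-terminal Flag tag, which is not separately annotated in the feature table, and the octopine synthase terminator closes the unit.

The plasmid serves as a luciferase reporter for quantifying the activity of this promoter variant in plants, in the context of work on the rational design of minimal synthetic plant promoters. As a Level 1 module, it can be used directly or combined with other transcription units in higher-level MoClo assemblies.
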