Addgene plasmid #154667: pEPYC1CB0322
Purpose: MoClo Level 1 luciferase reporter
Depositing lab: Nicola Patron. Depositing organization: Earlham Institute. Publication: Rational design of minimal synthetic promoters for plants. Cai YM, Kallam K, Tidd H, Gendarini G, Salzman A, Patron NJ. Nucleic Acids Res. 2020 Aug 28. pii: 5897334. doi: 10.1093/nar/gkaa682. PubMed 32856047.
Backbone
  Vector backbone: pICH47732
  Vector type: Synthetic Biology
Growth in bacteria
  Bacterial resistance: Ampicillin, 100 μg/mL
  Growth temperature: 37°C
  Growth strain: NEB Stable
  Copy number: High Copy
Gene/Insert
  Gene/Insert name: 35s(ΔC2H2+) Firefly luciferase expression cassette [35s(ΔC2H2+)::TMV::LucF::Flag::ocsT]
  Species: Synthetic
  Cloning method: Restriction Enzyme; 5′ cloning site BsaI (destroyed during cloning); 3′ cloning site BsaI (destroyed during cloning)
Terms and licenses: Academic/Nonprofit Terms; Industry Terms: Not Available to Industry
Depositor comments: Please visit https://www.biorxiv.org/content/10.1101/2020.05.14.095406v1 for bioRxiv preprint.
How to cite: pEPYC1CB0322 was a gift from Nicola Patron (Addgene plasmid # 154667 ; http://n2t.net/addgene:154667 ; RRID:Addgene_154667)
